Addgene plasmid #227834: pHM1 PDZD8-T527D
Purpose: Used for microinjection of nematodes for expression of PDZD8-T527D
Depositing lab: Sheng-cai Lin. Depositing organization: Xiamen University. Publication: AMPK targets PDZD8 to trigger carbon source shift from glucose to glutamine. Li M, Wang Y, Wei X, Cai WF, Wu J, Zhu M, Wang Y, Liu YH, Xiong J, Qu Q, Chen Y, Tian X, Yao L, Xie R, Li X, Chen S, Huang X, Zhang C, Xie C, Wu Y, Xu Z, Zhang B, Jiang B, Wang ZC, Li Q, Li G, Lin SY, Yu L, Piao HL, Deng X, Han J, Zhang CS, Lin SC. Cell Res. 2024 Jun 19. doi: 10.1038/s41422-024-00985-6. PubMed 38898113.
Backbone
  Vector backbone: pHM1
  Vector type: Worm Expression
Growth in bacteria
  Bacterial resistance: Ampicillin, 100 μg/mL
  Growth temperature: 37°C
  Growth strain: DH5alpha
  Copy number: High Copy
Gene/Insert
  Gene/Insert name: PDZD8
  Species: H. sapiens (human)
  Mutation: T527D
  Entrez Gene: PDZD8 (a.k.a. IDDADF, PDZK8)
  Tag / fusion protein: GFP (C terminal on insert)
  Cloning method: Ligation Independent Cloning
Terms and licenses: Academic/Nonprofit Terms; Industry Terms: Not Available to Industry
How to cite: pHM1 PDZD8-T527D was a gift from Sheng-cai Lin (Addgene plasmid # 227834 ; http://n2t.net/addgene:227834 ; RRID:Addgene_227834)
