[The description below was written by a language model from this plasmid's Addgene catalogue record and pLannotate feature annotations shown in this document.]
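Description:
pHM1 PDZD8-T527D is a 13 kb worm expression plasmid built on the pHM1 backbone and intended for microinjection into nematodes to drive transgenic expression of a mutant human PDZD8. In bacteria it is maintained as a high-copy plasmid through a ColE1/pUC-type origin and selected with ampicillin via the β-lactamase (AmpR) gene and its own promoter. The annotation also picks up backbone remnants typical of pUC/pBR322-derived vectors: a lac promoter with CAP binding site and partial operator, and short fragments matching lacI, rop, bom, an RSF origin and the pUC multiple cloning site. None of these appears to contribute to the payload.

The insert is the full-length human PDZD8 coding sequence, encoding a tethering protein that links endoplasmic reticulum and mitochondrial membranes, carrying a T527D substitution. Replacing threonine with aspartate is a common way to mimic constitutive phosphorylation, which fits the associated work on AMPK targeting of PDZD8, although the record does not say this explicitly. A GFP is fused at the C terminus; the feature table identifies it as an Aequorea victoria-derived green fluorescent protein lying downstream of PDZD8, allowing expression and localization to be followed in living animals. An attB2 Gateway recombination site follows the GFP, and a short fragment matching C. elegans aex-5 lies further downstream.

The promoter driving expression in worms is not stated. A roughly 5 kb stretch upstream of PDZD8 is unannotated and may contain the worm regulatory sequence, but its identity cannot be determined from the record, and no worm 3′ UTR is annotated either.
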