Features (pLannotate 1.2.2; 15 found; start..end, strand, type, name):
     77..210     +  rep_origin     RSF ori (fragment): Plasmids containing the RSF 1030 origin of replication can be propagated in E. coli cells that contain additional plasmids with compatible origins.
    212..304     +  CDS            lacI (fragment): lac repressor; lacI; The lac repressor binds to the lac operator to inhibit transcription in E. coli. This inhibition can be relieved by adding lactose or isopropyl-β-D-thiogalactopyranoside (IPTG).
    317..338     +  protein_bind   CAP binding site: CAP binding activates transcription in the presence of cAMP. E. coli catabolite activator protein
    353..383     +  promoter       lac promoter: promoter for the E. coli lac operon
    387..409     +  protein_bind   lac operator (fragment): The lac repressor binds to the lac operator to inhibit transcription in E. coli. This inhibition can be relieved by adding lactose or isopropyl-β-D-thiogalactopyranoside (IPTG). lac repressor encoded by lacI
   5453..5470    -  misc_feature   MCS (fragment): pUC18/19 multiple cloning site
   5550..9011    +  CDS            PDZD8: PDZD8_HUMAN - Also known as PDZK8. Experimental evidence at protein level: Swiss-Prot protein existence level 1. Molecular tethering protein that connects endoplasmic reticulum and mitochondria membranes (PubMed:29097544). PDZD8-dependent endoplasmic reticulum-mitochondria membrane tethering is essential for endoplasmic reticulum-mitochondria Ca(2+) transfer (PubMed:29097544). In neurons, involved in the regulation of dendritic Ca(2+) dynamics by regulating mitochondrial Ca(2+) uptake in neurons (PubMed:29097544). Plays an indirect role in the regulation of cell morphology and cytoskeletal org
   9271..10131   +  CDS            sg25: sg25 is a basic (constitutively fluorescent) green fluorescent protein published in 1997, derived from Aequorea victoria.
  10171..10195   -  protein_bind   attB2: mutant version of attB; recombination site for the Gateway® BP reaction BP Clonase™
  10713..10865   +  CDS            aex-5 (fragment): AEX5_CAEEL - Also known as kpc-3 From Caenorhabditis elegans.
  10992..11027   +  CDS            rop (fragment): Rop protein, which maintains plasmids at low copy number; rop
  11129..11228   +  misc_feature   bom (fragment): basis of mobility region from pBR322
  11330..11434   +  promoter       AmpR promoter: bla
  11435..12295   +  CDS            AmpR: β-lactamase; bla; confers resistance to ampicillin, carbenicillin, and related antibiotics
  12466..29      +  rep_origin     ori (across the origin): high-copy-number ColE1/pMB1/pBR322/pUC origin of replication
>Addgene plasmid #227834 | pHM1 PDZD8-T527D | addgene full sequence | sequence record 479446 | Addgene NGS Result
GCTCGTCAGGGGGGCGGAGCCTATGGAAAAACGCCAGCAACGCGGCCTTTTTACGGTTCCTGGCCTTTTG
CTGGCCTTTTGCTCACATGTTCTTTCCTGCGTTATCCCCTGATTCTGTGGATAACCGTATTACCGCCTTT
GAGTGAGCTGATACCGCTCGCCGCAGCCGAACGACCGAGCGCAGCGAGTCAGTGAGCGAGGAAGCGGAAG
AGCGCCCAATACGCAAACCGCCTCTCCCCGCGCGTTGGCCGATTCATTAATGCAGCTGGCACGACAGGTT
TCCCGACTGGAAAGCGGGCAGTGAGCGCAACGCAATTAATGTGAGTTAGCTCACTCATTAGGCACCCCAG
GCTTTACACTTTATGCTTCCGGCTCGTATGTTGTGTGGAATTGTGAGCGGATAACAATTTCACACAGGAA
ACAGCTATGACCATGATTACGCCAAGCTTGCATGCGCGGCCGCACTGACTGGGCCGGCCTTCTTTGACAG
CGAAATTGAGTAATAGGCGAACTTTATTATAAGTCTTACACCCCCATAGCTCCATTTGCATGTCTCATCG
CTGTCTTTAAGTTAAACTTTTTTTTTGAAAAAATCATTTCAATCATTCAAAATACGTGTCAAGGCGTCTC
TTCTTTTAAATATTTTAAAAGTCAACTAATTTGTGATAAACTCAAAGAGAATCGAGATATGAGCTGTCAA
AGTAGATCAACTTGAAAAAAGAAGTTGGTGCATACCAGTTGTACTTTTTGTGAAGTTTACTACTAGTTAA
TATAAAAAAATAAAAATTGACATAGATTTATTAAAATTATCACAGTTCGAATCGATCACAGTTCAAGATC
ATTAAAATATTCTATTCGGTACTACACTCTAAACTCAATTAATCCGTTTTGTGTTTCTTAATGAGATTCT
CGTCGACCGGCGACACAACCATAAATGATATTGCTAAAAGAGATCCAACAATTCCAAGAAGAGTCAGTGA
TTGGAATCCATAGTTTTGGAGAAGATAACCAGCAAAAAGTGGAGAGAAAGTACGAACAAGAGAGTTTAAA
GATGTGGCCGTGCCCAGTACGATTCCCTGAAATGTTGAATTACCTCATTTGAAACACTGTGAATAATGAG
TGGAACTGAACTAAAAGAAAACTCCTAACCTGTTCAGATTCATCAACTAAAGCTGTGAGAAGACTATCTG
CACATGTTGCAACTACACTCATTCCAAGAGAAACAAATGGCATTATAACAAGAAGCATCCAGAAATTGAA
AAAGACAAATGTGAATAAAGTGTAGCCAATAACCTGGAAATAATCATACATAAACTTTGAATCTTTAGCA
CAACTTTAAAGTAAATGTAACTTACAAAACTCAACGATCCGATTATTAAAAGTGTTTGCTCATCAAATTT
TTTTCTAAGCCAAATGACTCCGAATCCATTAGAGAACATAATAAATACACCCATCATCATCTGCATTATT
TGATTTTCTGTATTGGTAGCATTGAATTTCTCAATGATGTATAACTGTAAAAACGCTAGAGTTTAAATTG
TGAAATTAACAATTTGAAACTCACATTCAGTACTGCAATTATCATAATGAAAGGAACAACTCCACCATTT
TTCTTAATCATAACATTTGCTACTCCAGGCTTTTGAAGAATGCGAACAACATTTGTAATGTTTATTTGAG
GTGGTGGACCATTTGCATTGTCCGTTGAGATTTCATGCTGGAAAATTTTTAAAGCTTATAATTTCTAGAT
ATGAAAACTGGTGGATATATCATATATTTTGAAGGTGGAGTATTGGTCGTGGAAGCCTGATTACATATAA
AATCGTGTAGATTTTTCAAAAACTTTCAGTCATTGTGTTGGTAAATTTCCAAATTAAAAAAAAAAACTTT
TTAGAAATATCAATTACTGCTGCAGGTCTGAACCCCATAGTACATGAATGCAGATTATTAGAATATAGCA
ATCGAAGAAAAAATTTTTGGTCGACTTCTAGAATTCGATACTTCACTTTTAACAATAGCGTGTGTTTTGC
AACTAACCTCATATGATTTTTTCTCAATACACGTTTCCAAAACTAATGATGGAAGAGCACAAAGTGCAGC
AGAAACCAGAAGTGGAGCAAGATCTCCTCCAAGTTTTGTGGCAGCAATTGAGAATATTGGTACAAAGATG
AAACCTATTCCAAATGTAAGTCCCATTCTCCCAAATGCACTTGTTCTCTCTTTTCCGGGTGTTGTAAGTG
CTGATAAAAGAGTTTGATGGGCTTGCTGTCCATGCATAAAAACTACGGGAATACGAGATAGTAGAAGAGA
ATAATAATCCTGAAATTTGACTATTATTTATCTTAAGCCTAAGATATCTTGAAAGAAAATTCAGAAAATC
GAGGATAGACTTTACATTAGGACTGGAATTCCTGGGATTTTGCCTTAAATGGCTCCAAATTATGTGTCAT
TTTAAAATTTATCAATTCAAGAAAATTTACATTAGTTTCGAAAAAGCCAACAATTGGGCGGGACATGCTC
ATGTCTGTAGGGGACAAATAGTTGGCTCTAATATTTCTAGATTTGTTTGATTTTTCTTTGTTGAATATGA
TATACTAGGGTATTTTGGAGCAATTCATAAAAAAACCGCACAAGTATTTTTCAATTTTGGAAAAGGTTCA
AGTTTTAGATTTTTCACTAAAACAACTTTTTTGATATTTTTGAAAACTGAAGATAATATTAAATACGTCA
TAATGAAGCACACTCAAATTTAACTGCAGAAATTTTGGAGTTTTTATTTTCAACTTAACGCGAAGTCGTG
TCTAATAGTAAGAATCCAAAAAGTTTGAGTAACTTACAAATGAAAAATAAAGTGCTAAACCAGAACAAAG
AGTAGACAGATAGCATAAATGAAGTGCATATCGAATACCAAACTTTTGAATCACATATCCAAAAAGGGGA
CCACCAATCATTTGAAAAACTCCGAATATTGTTTGAATGTACCCTGAATTTCACTTTAAATTTCTTACAA
TTCAAAAAAAGTTTTTCTTTTAAGTGTTTTCATATTCGACTTACCAAAATCCGCATCGGAAAGTTGTAGA
TGTTTAACTAAATATGGCGTAGCAGAAAATTGCAGGAAAAATGTAACATTATAGAAAATAGTAAGTAAGT
ATGTAAAAGCAATAGGCCGAGAAACTTCGAAAGATCCTATTTTTATAGTATTTGGCAACAACGCCGTCAT
CTTCTGAGTTCTGAAATTCGGAAAAAATTGCACTTCGTCTGAAACTAAGTTTTAACTATAGAGAGGAACT
GATTGATAGCGAGACTACTCTCCAATGGGGAAAAGAAGTGAACTATGTGTTTGATTATCAGTCCTTTTAA
TGTTGTTTTTGTGGTTTGTACCCTTTTCCTATCACAAATATGATCAGTTGCAATAAGAAAAAAACACAAT
TTTTTCTGGTTTTTCAATAGGTTTATAGCGGTTGATATAATGTTATAGAATTGTGAAATTATAGCGATGA
AAACTTCGGTATGCTTACATTCGATTTTTGGAATTTTCAGTGAAGAAATACCAATGTCTAATTCAAAATT
CAGATTTAAATTGGGTTTGCATTCGCTTTAAAAATCCAACGATGGAAATATGGAAGAGAAATCAATTGGG
GAATCCTAGTCCGCGCGGCCGTGTAGTCCTCTTGGACCAGCGGCACTTCGATACATTTTTTTCTGTTTTC
TCCATTTTCGGCGCACACTCTCGTGAAAATAAGCGTGACCTGCTTTGTTTACACTTTTTTGAATCATTTT
TTATTAGAATATCGTAAATTTGTAACAAAATGCTAGATAAATACCCAAAAACTAGTAATTTTCAAGCATT
TTCCTCTTATGATTTTTCTCTCGTGTATTACATTTCTGTTCACTCGCTGCATATTTCCGATAATTTCTAT
AAAAGTACATCATTATTACGAAAAGAAGACATCATTCTTTGCTTCAGGAAGCGAACAAGCTGCTCAATCA
CGCTGAAAAGCACAAAACGCTCTTTTCTCCATTTTTCTCTCCGCGTTTTTTTCCGTTTTCGTTTCAATTC
CATTTTCCTCGCAGGCATTCCCCAAAAACATGTCACACATTTGAGATCCCAATTCATTTTGGCAGAAACC
CGGATAATCCCCCTTTGTTTGGGTGCTTTCTCATTTCTGGGCACTTTCTTTTCTAATTTTGGACGAAGAA
ACAAAACAAGAAAAGATTTACATTTCCTTTCTCCCGTTTGTCTCCGTTTTTTTCTTTTTCTTTATGCTAT
CAAAAGCTCTCATTAGTAAAAAGAGAAAGATTTTATCGAGGAAACAGAAATGTGAGAGTTTTGAAATCGA
GAAGTACACCAATTTTCGCATAGATTCTGCTTTCTTCCTTAAAATTCGTTGAAGCTAATAAGAAAAATCC
TAAAGTCTATTCTGAGAAGATATATAATTTTAAAGTGTTTATTATTTAGATAGATCGGAAATATTAAGTG
TTCACAACAAAAAATCACCGAGGTTCCCACAGCTGACTCTTCTTTTTTGCATATTTTTTCATTTTCTCTT
TTTTCCATTTCCCCTCCAAACAATAATCATCACATTTCCGTGCTTTCCACCACTTTCTCTTTTGAAGCGT
TCTTCTCCAAGTTGTCCGGTTGATAGATTGCTGATAGACTGATGACAAATCGACACAACCTACCAACCGG
CTGATTTTTTTTGAAAAGAAGAAGCAGACAATTTTTTTCTGCTTTTGGAAGGTCTGGTTGTTCAACAGCA
GTTTAAGTTTGGAATACTGCTGATTGTTTCAAAGTTTGTTTTTTTAACACCTGCAATTTCTAGCAATATA
AACGAAGAAACGTATTCCTTCTGATAGATTTTTGTACTTTATAGCATTATGCAGATATTTATGAGCCAAT
ATTATATTGAACATTAAAAATTTTCCCGACAAAATCAGTTTCGATGACGTAGTCTGACGTGTGTAACAGA
AGAACCAGAAAAGACACGTGGAGCTCTTCGAAGGTCATATGAAACTATTGTAGGTGCTGGGATATAGGGT
CACCTGATTGTAAGCTCTTCTCGAAATCAGACACGACACGTTTCTTTTTTTTCAATATCTATGATATCTC
TAATCTCTCTTCTCTTTTATCTGTTTTCTATCTCTCTACTAGAGGATCACTCTCGTAGTAACAACAAGAA
AACATAATTCCCCATCTTAGAAACGTGTGCTCCGTTGTCAAGTCGCATATGTCACAGACGAAACAAGCAA
AAACAATAAAAACTTGGAAAATCGTATTTTGTTCGCTTGCTGTTTCATATTTTACTATTTTGAGAAAAAG
CTATTTCTCGTGATCCGCCTTCTTCTTTTGTTCATGAAAATACGAAAATTATTTTAAATAATTTCTTTAT
TTTTCTAGCTCAACTGTCTTAGTTACGATTCTTCTTAAACTATATTATTTTTCAGGGCGCGCCTCTAGAG
GATCCCCGGGATTGGCCAAAGGACCCAAAGGTATGTTTCGAATGATACTAACATAACATAGAACATTTTC
AGGAGGACCCTTGGCTAGCATGGGGCTGCTGCTCATGATCCTGGCGTCGGCCGTGCTGGGTTCCTTCCTC
ACGCTCCTCGCCCAGTTCTTCCTGCTGTACCGCAGACAGCCCGAGCCGCCGGCGGACGAGGCCGCCCGCG
CGGGCGAGGGCTTCCGCTACATCAAGCCAGTGCCGGGCCTGCTCCTAAGGGAGTACCTTTATGGCGGCGG
CCGGGATGAGGAGCCCTCCGGAGCGGCCCCTGAGGGCGGCGCGACCCCCACCGCGGCCCCCGAGACCCCC
GCCCCGCCGACGCGGGAGACTTGCTACTTCCTCAACGCCACCATCCTATTCCTGTTCCGGGAGTTGCGGG
ACACCGCGCTGACCCGCCGCTGGGTCACCAAGAAGATCAAGGTGGAGTTCGAGGAGCTGCTGCAGACCAA
GACGGCCGGGCGCCTGCTGGAGGGGCTGAGCCTGCGGGACGTGTTCCTGGGCGAGACGGTGCCCTTCATC
AAGACCATCCGGCTCGTGCGGCCAGTCGTGCCCTCGGCCACCGGGGAGCCCGATGGCCCTGAAGGGGAGG
CGCTGCCCGCCGCCTGCCCCGAGGAGCTGGCCTTCGAGGCGGAGGTGGAGTACAACGGGGGCTTCCACCT
GGCCATCGACGTGGACCTGGTCTTCGGCAAGTCCGCCTACTTGTTTGTCAAGCTGTCCCGCGTGGTGGGA
AGGCTGCGCTTGGTCTTTACGCGCGTGCCCTTCACCCACTGGTTCTTCTCCTTCGTGGAAGACCCGCTGA
TCGACTTCGAGGTGCGCTCCCAGTTTGAAGGGCGGCCCATGCCCCAGCTCACCTCCATCATCGTCAACCA
GCTCAAGAAGATCATCAAGCGCAAGCACACCCTACCGAATTACAAGATCAGGTTTAAGCCGTTTTTTCCA
TACCAGACCTTGCAAGGATTTGAAGAAGATGAAGAGCATATCCATATACAACAATGGGCACTTACTGAAG
GCCGTCTTAAAGTTACGTTGTTAGAATGTAGCAGGTTACTCATTTTTGGATCCTATGACAGAGAGGCAAA
TGTTCATTGTACACTTGAGTTAAGCAGTAGTGTTTGGGAAGAAAAACAGAGGAGTTCTATTAAGACGGTT
GAATTAATAAAAGGAAATTTACAAAGTGTTGGACTTACACTTCGTCTTGTCCAGTCAACTGATGGGTATG
CTGGGCACGTCATCATTGAAACTGTGGCTCCAAACTCGCCTGCTGCAATTGCAGATCTTCAGCGGGGAGA
TCGACTTATCGCCATTGGAGGTGTGAAAATCACATCAACACTGCAAGTGTTGAAGCTTATCAAGCAGGCT
GGTGACCGAGTCCTGGTGTACTATGAAAGGCCTGTTGGCCAGAGTAATCAAGGTGCAGTGCTGCAAGATA
ACTTTGGCCAGTTGGAAGAAAACTTTTTGTCAAGCTCATGCCAATCGGGTTATGAAGAGGAAGCTGCCGG
GTTGACAGTAGATACTGAAAGTAGAGAGCTGGATTCTGAATTTGAAGACTTGGCAAGTGATGTCAGAGCA
CAAAATGAGTTCAAAGATGAGGCACAATCATTAAGTCATAGTCCCAAACGTGTTCCAGATACACTTTCTA
TTAAACCCCTTGGAGCTATATCACCAGTTTTAAACCGTAAATTAGCTGTAGGAAGTCACCCACTACCACC
GAAAATTCAGTCCAAAGATGGAAATAAACCTCCACCCCTAAAAACTTCTGAGATAACAGACCCAGCACAA
GTGTCAAAACCAACCCAAGGATCTGCTTTCAAACCACCTGTGCCACCACGACCACAAGCGAAAGTTCCTT
TGCCTTCCGCCGATGCTCCAAATCAGGCAGAACCAGATGTTCTCGTTGAAAAGCCAGAGAAGGTGGTGCC
ACCTCCTCTTGTAGATAAATCTGCTGAAAAGCAAGCAAAAAATGTGGATGCCATAGACGATGCAGCTGCA
CCTAAGCAATTTTTAGCAAAGCAAGAAGTGGCCAAAGATGTCACTTCAGAAACTTCCTGCCCTACTAAGG
ACAGTTCGGACGACCGTCAAACATGGGAATCATCAGAAATTCTTTATCGTAATAAGCTAGGAAAATGGAC
AAGAACCAGAGCATCCTGTTTGTTTGACATAGAAGCCTGTCACAGGTACTTAAACATTGCATTGTGGTGC
AGGGATCCTTTCAAGTTGGGAGGTCTCATCTGTTTGGGGCATGTTAGTTTAAAACTTGAAGATGTGGCTT
TAGGATGCCTAGCTACATCAAACACGGAATACCTTTCCAAATTGAGACTGGAAGCCCCCTCACCTAAGGC
TATAGTCACTAGAACCGCACTACGCAATCTGAGTATGCAAAAGGGATTCAATGACAAATTTTGCTATGGT
GACATTACTATTCACTTCAAATATTTGAAAGAAGGAGAATCAGACCACCATGTAGTTACTAACGTAGAAA
AAGAAAAAGAACCCCATTTGGTTGAAGAAGTTTCTGTTCTCCCTAAAGAGGAGCAATTTGTTGGACAGAT
GGGTTTAACAGAAAACAAACACAGTTTTCAGGATACTCAGTTCCAGAACCCAACATGGTGTGACTACTGT
AAGAAAAAAGTTTGGACTAAAGCAGCTTCCCAGTGTATGTTTTGTGCTTATGTTTGCCATAAAAAATGTC
AAGAAAAGTGTCTAGCTGAGACTTCTGTTTGTGGAGCAACTGATAGGCGAATAGACAGGACACTGAAAAA
CCTTAGGCTGGAAGGACAGGAAACCCTCTTAGGCCTGCCTCCTCGTGTTGATGCTGAAGCTAGCAAGTCA
GTCAATAAAACAACAGGTTTGACAAGGCATATTATCAATACTAGTTCTCGTTTATTAAATTTGCGTCAAG
TCTCTAAAACTCGCCTTTCTGAACCAGGAACCGATCTCGTAGAACCTTCACCAAAACACACACCCAACAC
GTCAGACAACGAAGGCAGTGACACGGAGGTCTGTGGTCCAAACAGTCCTTCTAAACGGGGAAACAGCACA
GGAATAAAGTTAGTGAGAAAAGAGGGTGGTCTGGATGACAGTGTTTTCATTGCAGTTAAAGAAATTGGTC
GTGATCTGTACAGGGGCTTGCCTACAGAGGAAAGGATCCAGAAACTAGAGTTCATGTTGGATAAGCTACA
GAATGAAATTGATCAGGAGTTGGAACACAATAATTCCCTTGTTAGAGAAGAAAAAGAGACAACTGATACA
AGGAAAAAATCACTTCTTTCTGCTGCCTTAGCTAAATCAGGTGAAAGGCTACAAGCTCTAACACTTCTTA
TGATTCACTACAGAGCAGGCATTGAAGATATAGAAACTTTAGAAAGTCTGTCTTTAGACCAGCACTCCAA
AAAAATAAGCAAGTACACAGATGATACAGAAGAAGACCTTGATAATGAAATAAGCCAACTAATAGACTCT
CAGCCATTCAGCAGCATATCAGATGACTTATTTGGCCCATCCGAGTCTGTGGGTACCGCTGTCTCATCCT
ACTTTCACCTAGTTAACTGCTTGTCTTAAAATCTATGCTTCTCTTTAGTATCTAAAATTTTCCTAGAAGC
TTACAAGTATATAAATGGTCTCTTCTCAATAAAGGTTGTATATTTATTCATCTTATTGAATCTGCCATTT
CCTCGTTTTTGCGAGTTTATATACCTTCCAATTTTCTTTCTATTGTATTTTCAACTTCTAATTTTAATTC
AGGGAAACTGCTGTACCGGTAGAAAAAATGAGTAAAGGAGAAGAACTTTTCACTGGAGTTGTCCCAATTC
TTGTTGAATTAGATGGTGATGTTAATGGGCACAAATTTTCTGTCAGTGGAGAGGGTGAAGGTGATGCAAC
ATACGGAAAACTTACCCTTAAATTTATTTGCACTACTGGAAAACTACCTGTTCCATGGGTAAGTTTAAAC
ATATATATACTAACTAACCCTGATTATTTAAATTTTCAGCCAACACTTGTCACTACTTTCTGTTATGGTG
TTCAATGCTTCTCGAGATACCCAGATCATATGAAACGGCATGACTTTTTCAAGAGTGCCATGCCCGAAGG
TTATGTACAGGAAAGAACTATATTTTTCAAAGATGACGGGAACTACAAGACACGTAAGTTTAAACAGTTC
GGTACTAACTAACCATACATATTTAAATTTTCAGGTGCTGAAGTCAAGTTTGAAGGTGATACCCTTGTTA
ATAGAATCGAGTTAAAAGGTATTGATTTTAAAGAAGATGGAAACATTCTTGGACACAAATTGGAATACAA
CTATAACTCACACAATGTATACATCATGGCAGACAAACAAAAGAATGGAATCAAAGTTGTAAGTTTAAAC
ATGATTTTACTAACTAACTAATCTGATTTAAATTTTCAGAACTTCAAAATTAGACACAACATTGAAGATG
GAAGCGTTCAACTAGCAGACCATTATCAACAAAATACTCCAATTGGCGATGGCCCTGTCCTTTTACCAGA
CAACCATTACCTGTCCACACAATCTGCCCTTTCGAAAGATCCCAACGAAAAGAGAGACCACATGGTCCTT
CTTGAGTTTGTAACAGCTGCTGGGATTACACATGGCATGGATGAACTATACAAATAGCATTCGTAGAATT
CCAACTGAGCGCCGGTCGCTACCCAGCTTTCTTGTACAAAGTGGTGATATCTGAGCTCCGCATCGGCCGC
TGTCATCAGATCGCCATCTCGCGCCCGTGCCTCTGACTTCTAAGTCCAATTACTCTTCAACATCCCTACA
TGCTCTTTCTCCCTGTGCTCCCACCCCCTATTTTTGTTATTATCAAAAAACTTCTCTTAATTTCTTTGTT
TTTTAGCTTCTTTTAAGTCACCTCTAACAATGAAATTGTGTAGATTCAAAAATAGAATTAATTCGTAATA
AAAAGTCGAAAAAAATTGTGCTCCCTCCCCCCATTAATAATAATTCTATCCCAAAATCTACACAATGTTC
TGTGTACACTTCTTATGTTTTTTACTTCTGATAAATTTTTTTGAAACATCATAGAAAAAACCGCACACAA
AATACCTTATCATATGTTACGTTTCAGTTTATGACCGCAATTTTTATTTCTTCGCACGTCTGGGCCTCTC
ATGACGTCAAATCATGCTCATCGTGAAAAAGTTTTGGAGTATTTTTGGAATTTTTCAATCAAGTGAAAGT
TTATGAAATTAATTTTCCTGCTTTTGCTTTTTGGGGTTTCCCCTATTGTTTGTCAAGATTTCGAGGACGG
CGTTTTTCTTGCTAAAATCACAAGTATTGATGAGCACGATGCAAGAAAGATCGGAAGAAGGTTTGGGTTT
GAGGCTCAGTGGAAGGTGAGTAGAAGTTGATAATTTGAAATTGGAGTAGTGTCTATGGGGTTTTTGCCTT
AAATGACAGAATACATTCCCAATATACCAAACATAACTGTTTCTACTAGTCGGCCGTACGGGCCCTTTCG
TCTCGCGCGTTTCGGTGATGACGGTGAAAACCTCTGACACATGCAGCTCCCGGAGACGGTCACAGCTTGT
CTGTAAGCGGATGCCGGGAGCAGACAAGCCCGTCAGGGCGCGTCAGCGGGTGTTGGCGGGTGTCGGGGCT
GGCTTAACTATGCGGCATCAGAGCAGATTGTACTGAGAGTGCACCATATGCGGTGTGAAATACCGCACAG
ATGCGTAAGGAGAAAATACCGCATCAGGCGGCCTTAATTAAGGGCCTCGTGATACGCCTATTTTTATAGG
TTAATGTCATGATAATAATGGTTTCTTAGACGTCAGGTGGCACTTTTCGGGGAAATGTGCGCGGAACCCC
TATTTGTTTATTTTTCTAAATACATTCAAATATGTATCCGCTCATGAGACAATAACCCTGATAAATGCTT
CAATAATATTGAAAAAGGAAGAGTATGAGTATTCAACATTTCCGTGTCGCCCTTATTCCCTTTTTTGCGG
CATTTTGCCTTCCTGTTTTTGCTCACCCAGAAACGCTGGTGAAAGTAAAAGATGCTGAAGATCAGTTGGG
TGCACGAGTGGGTTACATCGAACTGGATCTCAACAGCGGTAAGATCCTTGAGAGTTTTCGCCCCGAAGAA
CGTTTTCCAATGATGAGCACTTTTAAAGTTCTGCTATGTGGCGCGGTATTATCCCGTATTGACGCCGGGC
AAGAGCAACTCGGTCGCCGCATACACTATTCTCAGAATGACTTGGTTGAGTACTCACCAGTCACAGAAAA
GCATCTTACGGATGGCATGACAGTAAGAGAATTATGCAGTGCTGCCATAACCATGAGTGATAACACTGCG
GCCAACTTACTTCTGACAACGATCGGAGGACCGAAGGAGCTAACCGCTTTTTTGCACAACATGGGGGATC
ATGTAACTCGCCTTGATCGTTGGGAACCGGAGCTGAATGAAGCCATACCAAACGACGAGCGTGACACCAC
GATGCCTGTAGCAATGGCAACAACGTTGCGCAAACTATTAACTGGCGAACTACTTACTCTAGCTTCCCGG
CAACAATTAATAGACTGGATGGAGGCGGATAAAGTTGCAGGACCACTTCTGCGCTCGGCCCTTCCGGCTG
GCTGGTTTATTGCTGATAAATCTGGAGCCGGTGAGCGTGGGTCTCGCGGTATCATTGCAGCACTGGGGCC
AGATGGTAAGCCCTCCCGTATCGTAGTTATCTACACGACGGGGAGTCAGGCAACTATGGATGAACGAAAT
AGACAGATCGCTGAGATAGGTGCCTCACTGATTAAGCATTGGTAACTGTCAGACCAAGTTTACTCATATA
TACTTTAGATTGATTTAAAACTTCATTTTTAATTTAAAAGGATCTAGGTGAAGATCCTTTTTGATAATCT
CATGACCAAAATCCCTTAACGTGAGTTTTCGTTCCACTGAGCGTCAGACCCCGTAGAAAAGATCAAAGGA
TCTTCTTGAGATCCTTTTTTTCTGCGCGTAATCTGCTGCTTGCAAACAAAAAAACCACCGCTACCAGCGG
TGGTTTGTTTGCCGGATCAAGAGCTACCAACTCTTTTTCCGAAGGTAACTGGCTTCAGCAGAGCGCAGAT
ACCAAATACTGTTCTTCTAGTGTAGCCGTAGTTAGGCCACCACTTCAAGAACTCTGTAGCACCGCCTACA
TACCTCGCTCTGCTAATCCTGTTACCAGTGGCTGCTGCCAGTGGCGATAAGTCGTGTCTTACCGGGTTGG
ACTCAAGACGATAGTTACCGGATAAGGCGCAGCGGTCGGGCTGAACGGGGGGTTCGTGCACACAGCCCAG
CTTGGAGCGAACGACCTACACCGAACTGAGATACCTACAGCGTGAGCTATGAGAAAGCGCCACGCTTCCC
GAAGGGAGAAAGGCGGACAGGTATCCGGTAAGCGGCAGGGTCGGAACAGGAGAGCGCACGAGGGAGCTTC
CAGGGGGAAACGCCTGGTATCTTTATAGTCCTGTCGGGTTTCGCCACCTCTGACTTGAGCGTCGATTTTT
GTGAT
